Addgene plasmid #76744: EPHA3 gRNA (BRDN0001148513)
Purpose: 3rd generation lentiviral gRNA plasmid targeting human EPHA3
Depositing lab: John Doench & David Root. Depositing organization: Broad Institute. Publication: Optimized sgRNA design to maximize activity and minimize off-target effects of CRISPR-Cas9. Doench JG, Fusi N, Sullender M, Hegde M, Vaimberg EW, Donovan KF, Smith I, Tothova Z, Wilen C, Orchard R, Virgin HW, Listgarten J, Root DE. Nat Biotechnol. 2016 Jan 18. doi: 10.1038/nbt.3437. PubMed 26780180.
Backbone
  Vector backbone: lentiGuide-Puro
  Backbone manufacturer: Zhang Lab (Addgene plasmid # 52963)
  Vector type: Mammalian Expression, Lentiviral, CRISPR
  Selectable markers: Puromycin
Growth in bacteria
  Bacterial resistance: Ampicillin, 100 μg/mL
  Growth temperature: 37°C
  Growth strain: DH5alpha
  Copy number: High Copy
Gene/Insert
  Gene/Insert name: EPHA3 (alt names: EPHA3; NM_005233.5)
  gRNA/shRNA sequence: TGGGATCATATTGGACTACG
  Species: H. sapiens (human)
  Entrez Gene: EPHA3 (a.k.a. EK4, ETK, ETK1, HEK, HEK4, TYRO4)
  Promoter: hU6
  Cloning method: Unknown
  Sequencing primers: 5′ U6-F; 3′ pS2-R
Terms and licenses: Academic/Nonprofit Terms; Industry Terms: Not Available to Industry
Depositor comments: The gRNA was designed to target the following Genbank reference sequence(s): NM_005233.5,NM_182644.2. Note that this plasmid does NOT contain Cas9. It should be used in conjunction with lentiCas9-Blast (Addgene #52962) or otherwise with cell lines already expressing Cas9. Browse the full kinome gRNA library at http://www.addgene.org/pooled-library/broadgpp-human-kinome/ or visit http://www.broadinstitute.org/rnai/public/ for detailed protocols and information.
How to cite: EPHA3 gRNA (BRDN0001148513) was a gift from John Doench & David Root (Addgene plasmid # 76744 ; http://n2t.net/addgene:76744 ; RRID:Addgene_76744)
