[The description below was written by a language model from this plasmid's Addgene catalogue record and pLannotate feature annotations shown in this document.]
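Description:
EPHA3 gRNA (BRDN0001148513) is a third-generation lentiviral CRISPR guide plasmid built on the lentiGuide-Puro backbone and designed to target the human receptor tyrosine kinase gene EPHA3. It is propagated in E. coli as a high-copy plasmid through a ColE1/pUC-type origin with ampicillin selection from the β-lactamase gene. The bacterial portion also carries an f1 origin, lac regulatory remnants and T7/T3 promoters. An SV40 origin and an SV40 polyadenylation signal lie downstream of the 3' LTR.

The transfer cassette is flanked by an RSV promoter-driven truncated HIV-1 5' LTR and a self-inactivating ΔU3 3' LTR. The chimeric RSV/5' LTR removes the need for Tat during packaging, and the U3 deletion disables LTR promoter activity after integration. Between the LTRs are the Ψ packaging signal with a partial gag region, the Rev response element for Rev-dependent nuclear export of the genomic RNA, and a cPPT/CTS that aids nuclear import of the proviral DNA. A human U6 RNA polymerase III promoter drives the EPHA3-specific spacer fused to the Streptococcus pyogenes Cas9 guide RNA scaffold. Downstream, the EF-1α core promoter with its intron A expresses puromycin N-acetyltransferase, followed by a WPRE to boost transcript expression, allowing puromycin selection of transduced mammalian cells.

The plasmid does not encode Cas9, so it is meant for use with a separate Cas9 lentiviral vector or in cells already expressing Cas9. The guide was designed against two EPHA3 reference transcripts and belongs to a human kinome gRNA set created in work on optimising sgRNA activity and reducing off-target effects, so it suits EPHA3 knockout studies.
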