Features (pLannotate 1.2.2; 29 found; start..end, strand, type, name):
     14..80      +  CDS            small t antigen (fragment): SV40 (simian virus 40) small t antigen
    106..317     +  promoter       EF-1α core promoter: core promoter for human elongation factor EF-1α
    318..1256    +  intron         EF-1α intron A: intron upstream of the start codon of human EF-1α
   1278..1877    +  CDS            PuroR (fragment): puromycin N-acetyltransferase; pac from Streptomyces; confers resistance to puromycin
   1893..2481    +  misc_feature   WPRE: woodchuck hepatitis virus posttranscriptional regulatory element
   2532..2551    +  misc_feature   cPPT/CTS (fragment): central polypurine tract and central termination sequence of HIV-1
   2553..2786    +  LTR            3' LTR (ΔU3): self-inactivating 3' long terminal repeat (LTR) from HIV-1
   2864..2985    +  polyA_signal   SV40 poly(A) signal: SV40 polyadenylation signal
   3025..3160    +  rep_origin     SV40 ori: SV40 origin of replication
   3181..3199    -  promoter       T7 promoter: promoter for bacteriophage T7 RNA polymerase
   3207..3362    +  CDS            lacZα (fragment): LacZα fragment of β-galactosidase; lacZ fragment
   3367..3795    +  rep_origin     f1 ori (sequence partly withheld): f1 bacteriophage origin of replication; arrow indicates direction of (+) strand synthesis
   3848..3952    +  promoter       AmpR promoter: bla
   3953..4813    +  CDS            AmpR: β-lactamase; bla; confers resistance to ampicillin, carbenicillin, and related antibiotics
   4984..5572    +  rep_origin     ori: high-copy-number ColE1/pMB1/pBR322/pUC origin of replication
   5755..5847    +  CDS            lacI (fragment): lac repressor; lacI; The lac repressor binds to the lac operator to inhibit transcription in E. coli. This inhibition can be relieved by adding lactose or isopropyl-β-D-thiogalactopyranoside (IPTG).
   5860..5881    +  protein_bind   CAP binding site: CAP binding activates transcription in the presence of cAMP. E. coli catabolite activator protein
   5896..5926    +  promoter       lac promoter: promoter for the E. coli lac operon
   5934..5950    +  protein_bind   lac operator: The lac repressor binds to the lac operator to inhibit transcription in E. coli. This inhibition can be relieved by adding lactose or isopropyl-β-D-thiogalactopyranoside (IPTG). lac repressor encoded by lacI
   5995..6013    +  promoter       T3 promoter: promoter for bacteriophage T3 RNA polymerase
   6041..6267    +  promoter       RSV promoter: Rous sarcoma virus enhancer/promoter
   6268..6448    +  LTR            5' LTR (truncated): truncated 5' long terminal repeat (LTR) from HIV-1
   6495..6620    +  misc_feature   HIV-1 Ψ: packaging signal of human immunodeficiency virus type 1
   6604..6967    +  CDS            HIV-1 gag (fragment): gag protein from human immunodeficiency virus 1; gag
   7113..7346    +  misc_feature   RRE: The Rev response element (RRE) of HIV-1 allows for Rev-dependent mRNA export from the nucleus to the cytoplasm.
   7723..7749    +  CDS            Rev (fragment): human immunodeficiency virus 1 (HIV-1) Rev protein; rev; enhances nuclear export of unspliced and incompletely spliced viral mRNAs
   7753..7993    +  promoter       U6 promoter: RNA polymerase III promoter for human U6 snRNA
   8023..8098    +  misc_RNA       gRNA scaffold: guide RNA scaffold for the Streptococcus pyogenes CRISPR/Cas9 system
   8154..8271    +  misc_feature   cPPT/CTS: central polypurine tract and central termination sequence of HIV-1
>Addgene plasmid #76744 | EPHA3 gRNA (BRDN0001148513) | addgene full sequence | sequence record 186420 | Addgene Assembled Sequence
CCCGGGTGCAAAGATGGATAAAGTTTTAAACAGAGAGGAATCTTTGCAGCTAATGGACCTTCTAGGTCTT
GAAAGGAGTGGGAATTGGCTCCGGTGCCCGTCAGTGGGCAGAGCGCACATCGCCCACAGTCCCCGAGAAG
TTGGGGGGAGGGGTCGGCAATTGATCCGGTGCCTAGAGAAGGTGGCGCGGGGTAAACTGGGAAAGTGATG
TCGTGTACTGGCTCCGCCTTTTTCCCGAGGGTGGGGGAGAACCGTATATAAGTGCAGTAGTCGCCGTGAA
CGTTCTTTTTCGCAACGGGTTTGCCGCCAGAACACAGGTAAGTGCCGTGTGTGGTTCCCGCGGGCCTGGC
CTCTTTACGGGTTATGGCCCTTGCGTGCCTTGAATTACTTCCACCTGGCTGCAGTACGTGATTCTTGATC
CCGAGCTTCGGGTTGGAAGTGGGTGGGAGAGTTCGAGGCCTTGCGCTTAAGGAGCCCCTTCGCCTCGTGC
TTGAGTTGAGGCCTGGCCTGGGCGCTGGGGCCGCCGCGTGCGAATCTGGTGGCACCTTCGCGCCTGTCTC
GCTGCTTTCGATAAGTCTCTAGCCATTTAAAATTTTTGATGACCTGCTGCGACGCTTTTTTTCTGGCAAG
ATAGTCTTGTAAATGCGGGCCAAGATCTGCACACTGGTATTTCGGTTTTTGGGGCCGCGGGCGGCGACGG
GGCCCGTGCGTCCCAGCGCACATGTTCGGCGAGGCGGGGCCTGCGAGCGCGGCCACCGAGAATCGGACGG
GGGTAGTCTCAAGCTGGCCGGCCTGCTCTGGTGCCTGGCCTCGCGCCGCCGTGTATCGCCCCGCCCTGGG
CGGCAAGGCTGGCCCGGTCGGCACCAGTTGCGTGAGCGGAAAGATGGCCGCTTCCCGGCCCTGCTGCAGG
GAGCTCAAAATGGAGGACGCGGCGCTCGGGAGAGCGGGCGGGTGAGTCACCCACACAAAGGAAAAGGGCC
TTTCCGTCCTCAGCCGTCGCTTCATGTGACTCCACGGAGTACCGGGCGCCGTCCAGGCACCTCGATTAGT
TCTCGAGCTTTTGGAGTACGTCGTCTTTAGGTTGGGGGGAGGGGTTTTATGCGATGGAGTTTCCCCACAC
TGAGTGGGTGGAGACTGAAGTTAGGCCAGCTTGGCACTTGATGTAATTCTCCTTGGAATTTGCCCTTTTT
GAGTTTGGATCTTGGTTCATTCTCAAGCCTCAGACAGTGGTTCAAAGTTTTTTTCTTCCATTTCAGGTGT
CGTGACGTACGGCCACCATGACCGAGTACAAGCCCACGGTGCGCCTCGCCACCCGCGACGACGTCCCCAG
GGCCGTACGCACCCTCGCCGCCGCGTTCGCCGACTACCCCGCCACGCGCCACACCGTCGATCCGGACCGC
CACATCGAGCGGGTCACCGAGCTGCAAGAACTCTTCCTCACGCGCGTCGGGCTCGACATCGGCAAGGTGT
GGGTCGCGGACGACGGCGCCGCCGTGGCGGTCTGGACCACGCCGGAGAGCGTCGAAGCGGGGGCGGTGTT
CGCCGAGATCGGCCCGCGCATGGCCGAGTTGAGCGGTTCCCGGCTGGCCGCGCAGCAACAGATGGAAGGC
CTCCTGGCGCCGCACCGGCCCAAGGAGCCCGCGTGGTTCCTGGCCACCGTCGGAGTCTCGCCCGACCACC
AGGGCAAGGGTCTGGGCAGCGCCGTCGTGCTCCCCGGAGTGGAGGCGGCCGAGCGCGCCGGGGTGCCCGC
CTTCCTGGAGACCTCCGCGCCCCGCAACCTCCCCTTCTACGAGCGGCTCGGCTTCACCGTCACCGCCGAC
GTCGAGGTGCCCGAAGGACCGCGCACCTGGTGCATGACCCGCAAGCCCGGTGCCTGAACGCGTTAAGTCG
ACAATCAACCTCTGGATTACAAAATTTGTGAAAGATTGACTGGTATTCTTAACTATGTTGCTCCTTTTAC
GCTATGTGGATACGCTGCTTTAATGCCTTTGTATCATGCTATTGCTTCCCGTATGGCTTTCATTTTCTCC
TCCTTGTATAAATCCTGGTTGCTGTCTCTTTATGAGGAGTTGTGGCCCGTTGTCAGGCAACGTGGCGTGG
TGTGCACTGTGTTTGCTGACGCAACCCCCACTGGTTGGGGCATTGCCACCACCTGTCAGCTCCTTTCCGG
GACTTTCGCTTTCCCCCTCCCTATTGCCACGGCGGAACTCATCGCCGCCTGCCTTGCCCGCTGCTGGACA
GGGGCTCGGCTGTTGGGCACTGACAATTCCGTGGTGTTGTCGGGGAAATCATCGTCCTTTCCTTGGCTGC
TCGCCTGTGTTGCCACCTGGATTCTGCGCGGGACGTCCTTCTGCTACGTCCCTTCGGCCCTCAATCCAGC
GGACCTTCCTTCCCGCGGCCTGCTGCCGGCTCTGCGGCCTCTTCCGCGTCTTCGCCTTCGCCCTCAGACG
AGTCGGATCTCCCTTTGGGCCGCCTCCCCGCGTCGACTTTAAGACCAATGACTTACAAGGCAGCTGTAGA
TCTTAGCCACTTTTTAAAAGAAAAGGGGGGACTGGAAGGGCTAATTCACTCCCAACGAAGACAAGATCTG
CTTTTTGCTTGTACTGGGTCTCTCTGGTTAGACCAGATCTGAGCCTGGGAGCTCTCTGGCTAACTAGGGA
ACCCACTGCTTAAGCCTCAATAAAGCTTGCCTTGAGTGCTTCAAGTAGTGTGTGCCCGTCTGTTGTGTGA
CTCTGGTAACTAGAGATCCCTCAGACCCTTTTAGTCAGTGTGGAAAATCTCTAGCAGTACGTATAGTAGT
TCATGTCATCTTATTATTCAGTATTTATAACTTGCAAAGAAATGAATATCAGAGAGTGAGAGGAACTTGT
TTATTGCAGCTTATAATGGTTACAAATAAAGCAATAGCATCACAAATTTCACAAATAAAGCATTTTTTTC
ACTGCATTCTAGTTGTGGTTTGTCCAAACTCATCAATGTATCTTATCATGTCTGGCTCTAGCTATCCCGC
CCCTAACTCCGCCCATCCCGCCCCTAACTCCGCCCAGTTCCGCCCATTCTCCGCCCCATGGCTGACTAAT
TTTTTTTATTTATGCAGAGGCCGAGGCCGCCTCGGCCTCTGAGCTATTCCAGAAGTAGTGAGGAGGCTTT
TTTGGAGGCCTAGGGACGTACCCAATTCGCCCTATAGTGAGTCGTATTACGCGCGCTCACTGGCCGTCGT
TTTACAACGTCGTGACTGGGAAAACCCTGGCGTTACCCAACTTAATCGCCTTGCAGCACATCCCCCTTTC
GCCAGCTGGCGTAATAGCGAAGAGGCCCGCACCGATCGCCCTTCCCAACAGTTGCGCAGCCTGAATGGCG
AATGGG
[124 nt withheld, positions 3367-3490]
C
[91 nt withheld, positions 3492-3582]
A
[49 nt withheld, positions 3584-3632]
CCTTTGACGTTGGAGTCCACGTTCTTT
[37 nt withheld, positions 3660-3696]
ACCCTATCTCGGTCTATTCTTTTGATTTATAAGGGATTTTGCCGATTTCGGCCTATTGGTTAAAAAATGA
GCTGATTTAACAAAAATTTAACGCGAATTTTAACAAAATATTAACGCTTACAATTTAGGTGGCACTTTTC
GGGGAAATGTGCGCGGAACCCCTATTTGTTTATTTTTCTAAATACATTCAAATATGTATCCGCTCATGAG
ACAATAACCCTGATAAATGCTTCAATAATATTGAAAAAGGAAGAGTATGAGTATTCAACATTTCCGTGTC
GCCCTTATTCCCTTTTTTGCGGCATTTTGCCTTCCTGTTTTTGCTCACCCAGAAACGCTGGTGAAAGTAA
AAGATGCTGAAGATCAGTTGGGTGCACGAGTGGGTTACATCGAACTGGATCTCAACAGCGGTAAGATCCT
TGAGAGTTTTCGCCCCGAAGAACGTTTTCCAATGATGAGCACTTTTAAAGTTCTGCTATGTGGCGCGGTA
TTATCCCGTATTGACGCCGGGCAAGAGCAACTCGGTCGCCGCATACACTATTCTCAGAATGACTTGGTTG
AGTACTCACCAGTCACAGAAAAGCATCTTACGGATGGCATGACAGTAAGAGAATTATGCAGTGCTGCCAT
AACCATGAGTGATAACACTGCGGCCAACTTACTTCTGACAACGATCGGAGGACCGAAGGAGCTAACCGCT
TTTTTGCACAACATGGGGGATCATGTAACTCGCCTTGATCGTTGGGAACCGGAGCTGAATGAAGCCATAC
CAAACGACGAGCGTGACACCACGATGCCTGTAGCAATGGCAACAACGTTGCGCAAACTATTAACTGGCGA
ACTACTTACTCTAGCTTCCCGGCAACAATTAATAGACTGGATGGAGGCGGATAAAGTTGCAGGACCACTT
CTGCGCTCGGCCCTTCCGGCTGGCTGGTTTATTGCTGATAAATCTGGAGCCGGTGAGCGTGGGTCTCGCG
GTATCATTGCAGCACTGGGGCCAGATGGTAAGCCCTCCCGTATCGTAGTTATCTACACGACGGGGAGTCA
GGCAACTATGGATGAACGAAATAGACAGATCGCTGAGATAGGTGCCTCACTGATTAAGCATTGGTAACTG
TCAGACCAAGTTTACTCATATATACTTTAGATTGATTTAAAACTTCATTTTTAATTTAAAAGGATCTAGG
TGAAGATCCTTTTTGATAATCTCATGACCAAAATCCCTTAACGTGAGTTTTCGTTCCACTGAGCGTCAGA
CCCCGTAGAAAAGATCAAAGGATCTTCTTGAGATCCTTTTTTTCTGCGCGTAATCTGCTGCTTGCAAACA
AAAAAACCACCGCTACCAGCGGTGGTTTGTTTGCCGGATCAAGAGCTACCAACTCTTTTTCCGAAGGTAA
CTGGCTTCAGCAGAGCGCAGATACCAAATACTGTTCTTCTAGTGTAGCCGTAGTTAGGCCACCACTTCAA
GAACTCTGTAGCACCGCCTACATACCTCGCTCTGCTAATCCTGTTACCAGTGGCTGCTGCCAGTGGCGAT
AAGTCGTGTCTTACCGGGTTGGACTCAAGACGATAGTTACCGGATAAGGCGCAGCGGTCGGGCTGAACGG
GGGGTTCGTGCACACAGCCCAGCTTGGAGCGAACGACCTACACCGAACTGAGATACCTACAGCGTGAGCT
ATGAGAAAGCGCCACGCTTCCCGAAGGGAGAAAGGCGGACAGGTATCCGGTAAGCGGCAGGGTCGGAACA
GGAGAGCGCACGAGGGAGCTTCCAGGGGGAAACGCCTGGTATCTTTATAGTCCTGTCGGGTTTCGCCACC
TCTGACTTGAGCGTCGATTTTTGTGATGCTCGTCAGGGGGGCGGAGCCTATGGAAAAACGCCAGCAACGC
GGCCTTTTTACGGTTCCTGGCCTTTTGCTGGCCTTTTGCTCACATGTTCTTTCCTGCGTTATCCCCTGAT
TCTGTGGATAACCGTATTACCGCCTTTGAGTGAGCTGATACCGCTCGCCGCAGCCGAACGACCGAGCGCA
GCGAGTCAGTGAGCGAGGAAGCGGAAGAGCGCCCAATACGCAAACCGCCTCTCCCCGCGCGTTGGCCGAT
TCATTAATGCAGCTGGCACGACAGGTTTCCCGACTGGAAAGCGGGCAGTGAGCGCAACGCAATTAATGTG
AGTTAGCTCACTCATTAGGCACCCCAGGCTTTACACTTTATGCTTCCGGCTCGTATGTTGTGTGGAATTG
TGAGCGGATAACAATTTCACACAGGAAACAGCTATGACCATGATTACGCCAAGCGCGCAATTAACCCTCA
CTAAAGGGAACAAAAGCTGGAGCTGCAAGCTTAATGTAGTCTTATGCAATACTCTTGTAGTCTTGCAACA
TGGTAACGATGAGTTAGCAACATGCCTTACAAGGAGAGAAAAAGCACCGTGCATGCCGATTGGTGGAAGT
AAGGTGGTACGATCGTGCCTTATTAGGAAGGCAACAGACGGGTCTGACATGGATTGGACGAACCACTGAA
TTGCCGCATTGCAGAGATATTGTATTTAAGTGCCTAGCTCGATACATAAACGGGTCTCTCTGGTTAGACC
AGATCTGAGCCTGGGAGCTCTCTGGCTAACTAGGGAACCCACTGCTTAAGCCTCAATAAAGCTTGCCTTG
AGTGCTTCAAGTAGTGTGTGCCCGTCTGTTGTGTGACTCTGGTAACTAGAGATCCCTCAGACCCTTTTAG
TCAGTGTGGAAAATCTCTAGCAGTGGCGCCCGAACAGGGACTTGAAAGCGAAAGGGAAACCAGAGGAGCT
CTCTCGACGCAGGACTCGGCTTGCTGAAGCGCGCACGGCAAGAGGCGAGGGGCGGCGACTGGTGAGTACG
CCAAAAATTTTGACTAGCGGAGGCTAGAAGGAGAGAGATGGGTGCGAGAGCGTCAGTATTAAGCGGGGGA
GAATTAGATCGCGATGGGAAAAAATTCGGTTAAGGCCAGGGGGAAAGAAAAAATATAAATTAAAACATAT
AGTATGGGCAAGCAGGGAGCTAGAACGATTCGCAGTTAATCCTGGCCTGTTAGAAACATCAGAAGGCTGT
AGACAAATACTGGGACAGCTACAACCATCCCTTCAGACAGGATCAGAAGAACTTAGATCATTATATAATA
CAGTAGCAACCCTCTATTGTGTGCATCAAAGGATAGAGATAAAAGACACCAAGGAAGCTTTAGACAAGAT
AGAGGAAGAGCAAAACAAAAGTAAGACCACCGCACAGCAAGCGGCCGCTGATCTTCAGACCTGGAGGAGG
AGATATGAGGGACAATTGGAGAAGTGAATTATATAAATATAAAGTAGTAAAAATTGAACCATTAGGAGTA
GCACCCACCAAGGCAAAGAGAAGAGTGGTGCAGAGAGAAAAAAGAGCAGTGGGAATAGGAGCTTTGTTCC
TTGGGTTCTTGGGAGCAGCAGGAAGCACTATGGGCGCAGCGTCAATGACGCTGACGGTACAGGCCAGACA
ATTATTGTCTGGTATAGTGCAGCAGCAGAACAATTTGCTGAGGGCTATTGAGGCGCAACAGCATCTGTTG
CAACTCACAGTCTGGGGCATCAAGCAGCTCCAGGCAAGAATCCTGGCTGTGGAAAGATACCTAAAGGATC
AACAGCTCCTGGGGATTTGGGGTTGCTCTGGAAAACTCATTTGCACCACTGCTGTGCCTTGGAATGCTAG
TTGGAGTAATAAATCTCTGGAACAGATTTGGAATCACACGACCTGGATGGAGTGGGACAGAGAAATTAAC
AATTACACAAGCTTAATACACTCCTTAATTGAAGAATCGCAAAACCAGCAAGAAAAGAATGAACAAGAAT
TATTGGAATTAGATAAATGGGCAAGTTTGTGGAATTGGTTTAACATAACAAATTGGCTGTGGTATATAAA
ATTATTCATAATGATAGTAGGAGGCTTGGTAGGTTTAAGAATAGTTTTTGCTGTACTTTCTATAGTGAAT
AGAGTTAGGCAGGGATATTCACCATTATCGTTTCAGACCCACCTCCCAACCCCGAGGGGACCCAGAGAGG
GCCTATTTCCCATGATTCCTTCATATTTGCATATACGATACAAGGCTGTTAGAGAGATAATTAGAATTAA
TTTGACTGTAAACACAAAGATATTAGTACAAAATACGTGACGTAGAAAGTAATAATTTCTTGGGTAGTTT
GCAGTTTTAAAATTATGTTTTAAAATGGACTATCATATGCTTACCGTAACTTGAAAGTATTTCGATTTCT
TGGCTTTATATATCTTGTGGAAAGGACGAAACACCGTGGGATCATATTGGACTACGGTTTTAGAGCTAGA
AATAGCAAGTTAAAATAAGGCTAGTCCGTTATCAACTTGAAAAAGTGGCACCGAGTCGGTGCTTTTTTAA
GCTTGGCGTAACTAGATCTTGAGACAAATGGCAGTATTCATCCACAATTTTAAAAGAAAAGGGGGGATTG
GGGGGTACAGTGCAGGGGAAAGAATAGTAGACATAATAGCAACAGACATACAAACTAAAGAATTACAAAA
ACAAATTACAAAAATTCAAAATTTTCGGGTTTATTACAGGGACAGCAGAGATCCACTTTGGCGCCGGCTC
GAGGGGG
