>Addgene plasmid #76744 | EPHA3 gRNA (BRDN0001148513) | depositor partial sequence | sequence record 144204 | Target Sequence
TGGGATCATATTGGACTACG
