>Addgene plasmid #76744 | EPHA3 gRNA (BRDN0001148513) | addgene partial sequence | sequence record 186419 | hU6-F
GTAGAAAGTAATAATTTCTTGGGTAGTTTGCAGTTTTAAAATTATGTTTTAAAATGGACTATCATATGCT
TACCGTAACTTGAAAGTATTTCGATTTCTTGGCTTTATATATCTTGTGGAAAGGACGAAACACCGTGGGA
TCATATTGGACTACGGTTTTAGAGCTAGAAATAGCAAGTTAAAATAAGGCTAGTCCGTTATCAACTTGAA
AAAGTGGCACCGAGTCGGTGCTTTTTTAAGCTTGGCGTAACTAGATCTTGAGACAAATGGCAGTATTCAT
CCACAATTTTAAAAGAAAAGGGGGGATTGGGGGGTACAGTGCAGGGGAAAGAATAGTAGACATAATAGCA
ACAGACATACAAACTAAAGAATTACAAAAACAAATTACAAAAATTCAAAATTTTCGGGTTTATTACAGGG
ACAGCAGAGATCCACTTTGGCGCCGGCTCGAGGGGGCCCGGGTGCAAAGATGGATAAAGTTTTAAACAGA
GAGGAATCTTTGCAGCTAATGGACCTTCTAGGTCTTGAAAGGAGTGGGAATTGGCTCCGGTGCCCGTCAG
TGGGCAGAGC
